Addgene plasmid #99354: pJC20cdc8
Purpose: Bacterial expression of fission yeast (S. pombe) Tropomyosin, cdc8
Depositing lab: Dan Mulvihill. Depositing organization: London and South East University Group (LASE). Publication: Acetylation regulates tropomyosin function in the fission yeast Schizosaccharomyces pombe. Skoumpla K, Coulton AT, Lehman W, Geeves MA, Mulvihill DP. J Cell Sci. 2007 May 1;120(Pt 9):1635-45. 10.1242/jcs.001115 PubMed 17452625.
Backbone
  Vector backbone: pJC20
  Total vector size (bp): 2803
  Vector type: Bacterial Expression
Growth in bacteria
  Bacterial resistance: Ampicillin, 100 μg/mL
  Growth temperature: 37°C
  Growth strain: DH5alpha
  Copy number: High Copy
Gene/Insert
  Gene/Insert name: cdc8
  Species: S. pombe (fission yeast)
  Insert size (bp): 486
  Entrez Gene: cdc8 (a.k.a. SPAC27F1.02c, fus4)
  Promoter: T7
  Cloning method: Restriction Enzyme; 5′ cloning site NdeI (not destroyed); 3′ cloning site SmaI (not destroyed)
  Sequencing primers: 5′ T7 Forward; 3′ T7 terminator
Terms and licenses: Academic/Nonprofit Terms; Industry Terms: Not Available to Industry
How to cite: pJC20cdc8 was a gift from Dan Mulvihill (Addgene plasmid # 99354 ; http://n2t.net/addgene:99354 ; RRID:Addgene_99354)
