[The description below was written by a language model from this plasmid's Addgene catalogue record and pLannotate feature annotations shown in this document.]
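Description:
pJC20cdc8 is a small (about 2.8 kb) bacterial expression plasmid built on the pJC20 backbone for producing the fission yeast (Schizosaccharomyces pombe) tropomyosin Cdc8 in E. coli. It is propagated as a high-copy plasmid through a ColE1/pUC-type origin of replication and is selected with ampicillin via a β-lactamase gene driven by its own bla promoter.

The expression cassette follows the classic T7 layout. A bacteriophage T7 promoter is followed by the efficient ribosome binding site from T7 gene 10, then the 486 bp cdc8 open reading frame, cloned between NdeI and SmaI sites that both remain intact, and finally a T7 terminator. Because transcription depends on T7 RNA polymerase, protein production requires a host strain that supplies this polymerase, whereas ordinary cloning strains simply maintain the plasmid.

The record lists no fusion tag, so the protein appears to be expressed untagged. The annotation detects a short fragment resembling a T7 gene 10B-derived solubility tag between the cdc8 coding region and the terminator. It lies downstream of the annotated cdc8 feature and is most likely residual vector sequence rather than part of the product, though the record does not state this explicitly. A small lacI fragment is also annotated, too short to encode a functional repressor, and no lac operator is listed.

Cdc8 forms part of the F-actin contractile ring during cytokinesis. The construct is intended to supply recombinant tropomyosin, and the associated work concerns how acetylation regulates tropomyosin function in fission yeast.
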