Features (pLannotate 1.2.2; 9 found; start..end, strand, type, name):
      1..19      +  promoter       T7 promoter: promoter for bacteriophage T7 RNA polymerase
     51..73      +  RBS            RBS: efficient ribosome binding site from bacteriophage T7 gene 10 (Olins and Rangwala, 1989)
     81..563     +  CDS            cdc8: TPM_SCHPO - Protein inferred from homology: Swiss-Prot protein existence level 3. Forms part of the F-actin contractile ring during cytokinesis. From Schizosaccharomyces pombe (strain 972 / ATCC 24843) (Fission yeast).
    595..644     +  CDS            SET1 (fragment): solubility-enhancement tag derived from T7 phage gene 10B
    652..699     +  terminator     T7 terminator: transcription terminator for bacteriophage T7 RNA polymerase
    830..934     +  promoter       AmpR promoter: bla
    935..1795    +  CDS            AmpR: β-lactamase; bla; confers resistance to ampicillin, carbenicillin, and related antibiotics
   1966..2554    +  rep_origin     ori: high-copy-number ColE1/pMB1/pBR322/pUC origin of replication
   2737..2790    +  CDS            lacI (fragment): lac repressor; lacI; The lac repressor binds to the lac operator to inhibit transcription in E. coli. This inhibition can be relieved by adding lactose or isopropyl-β-D-thiogalactopyranoside (IPTG).
>Addgene plasmid #99354 | pJC20cdc8 | addgene full sequence | sequence record 240707 | Addgene NGS Result
TAATACGACTCACTATAGGGAGACCACAACGGTTTCCCTCTAGAAATAATTTTGTTTAACTTTAAGAAGG
AGATATACATATGGATAAGCTTAGAGAGAAAATTAATGCCGCTCGTGCTGAGACTGATGAGGCTGTCGCT
CGTGCTGAAGCAGCTGAAGCCAAGTTGAAAGAAGTTGAACTTCAACTTTCTCTTAAAGAGCAAGAATATG
AGTCTCTTTCGAGGAAAAGCGAAGCCGCCGAGTCTCAACTCGAAGAGTTAGAAGAAGAAACTAAGCAGTT
ACGTCTCAAAGCCGACAATGAAGATATTCAAAAGACGGAAGCCGAGCAGTTGAGCCGTAAAGTTGAGCTT
TTAGAGGAAGAACTAGAAACTAATGACAAGCTACTTCGCGAAACCACCGAAAAGATGCGTCAAACTGATG
TTAAGGCTGAGCATTTTGAACGTCGCGTCCAATCTCTAGAGCGTGAGCGTGATGATATGGAACAGAAACT
AGAAGAAATGACTGACAAGTATACTAAGGTCAAGGCTGAATTAGATGAAGTTCACCAAGCTCTTGAGGAT
TTGTAGGGATCCCGGGCCCTAGCTAACTGATCCGGCTGCTAACAAAGCCCGAAAGGAAGCTGAGTTGGCT
GCTGCCACCGCTGAGCAATAACTAGCATAACCCCTTGGGGCCTCTAAACGGGTCTTGAGGGGTTTTTTGC
TGAAAGGAGGAACTATATCCGGATAATTCTTGAAGACGAAAGGGCCTCGTGATACGCCTATTTTTATAGG
TTAATGTCATGATAATAATGGTTTCTTAGACGTCAGGTGGCACTTTTCGGGGAAATGTGCGCGGAACCCC
TATTTGTTTATTTTTCTAAATACATTCAAATATGTATCCGCTCATGAGACAATAACCCTGATAAATGCTT
CAATAATATTGAAAAAGGAAGAGTATGAGTATTCAACATTTCCGTGTCGCCCTTATTCCCTTTTTTGCGG
CATTTTGCCTTCCTGTTTTTGCTCACCCAGAAACGCTGGTGAAAGTAAAAGATGCTGAAGATCAGTTGGG
TGCACGAGTGGGTTACATCGAACTGGATCTCAACAGCGGTAAGATCCTTGAGAGTTTTCGCCCCGAAGAA
CGTTTTCCAATGATGAGCACTTTTAAAGTTCTGCTATGTGGCGCGGTATTATCCCGTGTTGACGCCGGGC
AAGAGCAACTCGGTCGCCGCATACACTATTCTCAGAATGACTTGGTTGAGTACTCACCAGTCACAGAAAA
GCATCTTACGGATGGCATGACAGTAAGAGAATTATGCAGTGCTGCCATAACCATGAGTGATAACACTGCG
GCCAACTTACTTCTGACAACGATCGGAGGACCGAAGGAGCTAACCGCTTTTTTGCACAACATGGGGGATC
ATGTAACTCGCCTTGATCGTTGGGAACCGGAGCTGAATGAAGCCATACCAAACGACGAGCGTGACACCAC
GATGCCTGTAGCAATGGCAACAACGTTGCGCAAACTATTAACTGGCGAACTACTTACTCTAGCTTCCCGG
CAACAATTAATAGACTGGATGGAGGCGGATAAAGTTGCAGGACCACTTCTGCGCTCGGCCCTTCCGGCTG
GCTGGTTTATTGCTGATAAATCTGGAGCCGGTGAGCGTGGGTCTCGCGGTATCATTGCAGCACTGGGGCC
AGATGGTAAGCCCTCCCGTATCGTAGTTATCTACACGACGGGGAGTCAGGCAACTATGGATGAACGAAAT
AGACAGATCGCTGAGATAGGTGCCTCACTGATTAAGCATTGGTAACTGTCAGACCAAGTTTACTCATATA
TACTTTAGATTGATTTAAAACTTCATTTTTAATTTAAAAGGATCTAGGTGAAGATCCTTTTTGATAATCT
CATGACCAAAATCCCTTAACGTGAGTTTTCGTTCCACTGAGCGTCAGACCCCGTAGAAAAGATCAAAGGA
TCTTCTTGAGATCCTTTTTTTCTGCGCGTAATCTGCTGCTTGCAAACAAAAAAACCACCGCTACCAGCGG
TGGTTTGTTTGCCGGATCAAGAGCTACCAACTCTTTTTCCGAAGGTAACTGGCTTCAGCAGAGCGCAGAT
ACCAAATACTGTTCTTCTAGTGTAGCCGTAGTTAGGCCACCACTTCAAGAACTCTGTAGCACCGCCTACA
TACCTCGCTCTGCTAATCCTGTTACCAGTGGCTGCTGCCAGTGGCGATAAGTCGTGTCTTACCGGGTTGG
ACTCAAGACGATAGTTACCGGATAAGGCGCAGCGGTCGGGCTGAACGGGGGGTTCGTGCACACAGCCCAG
CTTGGAGCGAACGACCTACACCGAACTGAGATACCTACAGCGTGAGCTATGAGAAAGCGCCACGCTTCCC
GAAGGGAGAAAGGCGGACAGGTATCCGGTAAGCGGCAGGGTCGGAACAGGAGAGCGCACGAGGGAGCTTC
CAGGGGGAAACGCCTGGTATCTTTATAGTCCTGTCGGGTTTCGCCACCTCTGACTTGAGCGTCGATTTTT
GTGATGCTCGTCAGGGGGGCGGAGCCTATGGAAAAACGCCAGCAACGCGGCCTTTTTACGGTTCCTGGCC
TTTTGCTGGCCTTTTGCTCACATGTTCTTTCCTGCGTTATCCCCTGATTCTGTGGATAACCGTATTACCG
CCTTTGAGTGAGCTGATACCGCTCGCCGCAGCCGAACGACCGAGCGCAGCGAGTCAGTGAGCGAGGAAGC
GGAAGAGCGCCCAATACGCAAACCGCCTCTCCCCGCGCGTTGGCCGATTCATTAATGCAGGATCTCGATC
CCGCGAAAT
