>Addgene plasmid #99354 | pJC20cdc8 | depositor partial sequence | sequence record 181977 | backbone
AGCGCCCAATACGCAAACCGCCTCTCCCCGCGCGTTGGCCGATTCATTAATGCAGGATCTCGATCCCGCG
AAATTAATACGACTCACTATAGGGAGACCACAACGGTTTCCCTCTAGAAATAATTTTGTTTAACTTTAAG
AAGGAGATGTACATATGGATAAGCTTAGAGAGAAAATTAATGCCGCTCGTGCTGAGACTGATGAGGCTGT
CGCTCGTGCTGAAGCAGCTGAAGCCAAGTTGAAAGAAGTTGAACTTCAACTTTCTCTTAAAGAGCAAGAA
TATGAGTCTCTTTCGAGGAAAAGCGAAGCCGCCGAGTCTCAACTCGAAGAGTTAGAAGAAGAAACTAAGC
AGTTACGTCTCAAAGCCGACAATGAAGATATTCAAAAGACGGAAGCCGAGCAGTTGAGCCGTAAAGTTGA
GCTTTTAGAGGAAGAACTAGAAACTAATGACAAGCTACTTCGCGAAACCACCGAAAAGATGCGTCAAACT
GATGTTAAGGCTGAGCATTTTGAACGTCGCGTCCAATCTCTAGAGCGTGAGCGTGATGATATGGAACAGA
AACTAGAAGAAATGACTGACAAGTATACTAAGGTCAAGGCTGAATTAGATGAAGTTCACCAAGCTCTTGA
GGATTTGTAGGGATTCCCCTAGCTAACTGATCCGGCTGCTAACAAAGCCCAAAGGAAGCTGAGTTGGCTG
CTGCCACCGCTGAGCAATAACTAGCATAACCCCTTGGGGCCTCTAAACGGGTCTTGAGGGGTTTTTTGCT
GAAAGGAGGAACTATAGATAATTCTTCTTGAAGACGAAAGGGCCTCGTGATACGCCTATTTTTATAGGTT
AATGTCATGATAATAATGGTTTCTTAGACGTCAGGTGGCACTTTTCGGGGAAATGTGCGCGGAACCCCTA
TTTGTTTATTTTTCTAAATACATTCAAATATGTATCCGCTCATGAGACAATAACCCTGATAAATGCTTCA
ATAATATTGAAAAAGGAAGAGTATGAGTATTCAACATTTCCGTGTCGCCCTTATTCCCTTTTTTGCGGCA
TTTTGCCTTCCTGTTTTTGCTCACCCAGAAACGCTGGTGAAAGTAAAAGATGCTGAAGATCAGTTGGGTG
CACGAGTGGGTTACATCGAACTGGATCTCAACAGCGGTAAGATCCTTGAGAGTTTTCGCCCCGAAGAACG
TTTTCCAATGATGAGCACTTTTAAAGTTCTGCTATGTGGCGCGGTATTATCCCGTGTTGACGCCGGGCAA
GAGCAACTCGGTCGCCGCATACACTATTCTCAGAATGACTTGGTTGAGTACTCACCAGTCACAGAAAAGC
ATCTTACGGATGGCATGACAGTAAGAGAATTATGCAGTGCTGCCATAAGCATGAGTGATAACACTGCGGC
CAACTTACTTCTGACAACGATCGGAGGACCGAAGGAGCTAACCGCTTTTTTTCACAACATGGGGGATCAT
GTAACTCGCCTTGATCGTTGGGAACCGGAGCTGAATGAAGCCATACCAAACGACGAGCGTGACACCACGA
TGCCTGTAGCAATGGCAACAACGTTGCGCAAACTATTAACTGGCGAACTACTTACTCTAGCTTCCCGGCA
ACAATTAATAGACTGGATGGAGGCGGATAAAGTTGCAGGACCACTTCTGCGCTCGGCCCTTCCGGCTGGC
TGGTTTATTGCTGATAAATCTGGAGCCGGTGAGCGTGGGTCTCGCGGTATCATTGCAGCACTGGGGCCAG
ATGGTAAGCCCTCCCGTATCGTAGTTATCTACACGACGGGCAGTCAGGCAACTATGGATGAACGAAATAG
ACAGATCGCTGAGATAGGTGCCTCACTGATTAAGCATTGGTAACTGTCAGACCAAGTTTACTCATATATA
CTTTAGATTGATTTAAAACTTCATTTTTAATTTAAAAGGATCTAGGTGAAGATCCTTTTTGATAATCTCA
TGACCAAAATCCCTTAACGTGAGTTTTCGTTCCACTGAGCGTCAGACCCCGTAGAAAAGATCAAAGGATC
TTCTTGAGATCCTTTTTTTCTGCGCGTAATCTGCTGCTTGCAAACAAAAAAACCACCGCTACCAGCGGTG
GTTTGTTTGCCGGATCAAGAGCTACCAACTCTTTTTCCGAAGGTAACTGGCTTCAGCAGAGCGCAGATAC
CAAATACTGTCCTTCTAGTGTAGCCGTAGTTAGGCCACCACTTCAAGAACTCTGTAGCACCGCCTACATA
CCTCGCTCTGCTAATCCTGTTACCAGTGGCTGCTGCCAGTGGCGATAAGTCGTGTCTTACCGGGTTGGAC
TCAAGACGATAGTTACCGGATAAGGCGCAGCGGTCGGGCTGAACGGGGGGTTCGTGCACACAGCCCAGCT
TGGAGCGAACGACCTACACCGAACTGAGATACCTACAGCGTGAGCATTGAGAAAGCGCCACGCTTCCCGA
AGGGAGAAAGGCGGACAGGTATCCGGTAAGCGGCAGGGTCGGAACAGGAGAGCGCACGAGGGAGCTTCCA
GGGGGGAACGCCTGGTATCTTTATAGTCCTGTCGGGTTTCGCCACCTCTGACTTGAGCGTCGATTTTTGT
GATGCTCGTCAGGGGGGCCGAGCCTATGGAAAAACGCCAGCAACGCGGCCTTTTTACGGTTCCTGGCCTT
TTGCTGGCCTTTTGCTCACATGTTCTTTCCTGCGTTATCCCCTGATTCTGTGGATAACCGTATTACCGCC
TTTGAGTGAGCTGATACCGCTCGCCGCAGCCGAACGACCGAGCGCAGCGAGTCAGTGAGCGAGGAAGCGG
AAG
